>Addgene plasmid #48107 | pAK501 | depositor full sequence | sequence record 69237 | pAK501 sequence 9903 bps
GTCTAAGAACATGGATGGATATCTGCAGAATCCGCCCTTTTTTGTTTGCGGGGGTTCGCCGGTCACGCAA
AAAAAGGCCGGGGGAGCGATCCCCCGGCCTTTTTGTTTGCGGGGGTTCGCCGGTCACGCAAAAAAGGCGG
GGGAGCGATCCCCCGGCCTTTTTGTTTGCGGGAAGGGCGAATCCCAGCACACTGGCGGCAAGCTTTTTCT
AGAGGGCCGGATCCCGGTACCCACAGGAAACAGCTATGACCATGATTACGGATTCACTGGCCGTCGTTTT
ACAACGTCGTGACTGGGAAAACCCTGGCGTTACCCAACTTAATCGCCTTGCAGCACATCCCCCTTTCGCC
AGCTGGCGTAATAGCGAAGAGGCCCGCACCGATCGCCCTTCCCAACAGTTGCGCAGCCTGAATGGCGAAT
GGCGCTTTGCCTGGTTTCCGGCACCAGAAGCGGTGCCGGAAAGCTGGCTGGAGTGCGATCTTCCTGAGGC
CGATACTGTCGTCGTCCCCTCAAACTGGCAGATGCACGGTTACGATGCGCCCATCTACACCAACGTAACC
TATCCCATTACGGTCAATCCGCCGTTTGTTCCCACGGAGAATCCGACGGGTTGTTACTCGCTCACATTTA
ATGTTGATGAAAGCTGGCTACAGGAAGGCCAGACGCGAATTATTTTTGATGGCGTTAACTCGGCGTTTCA
TCTGTGGTGCAACGGGCGCTGGGTCGGTTACGGCCAGGACAGTCGTTTGCCGTCTGAATTTGACCTGAGC
GCATTTTTACGCGCCGGAGAAAACCGCCTCGCGGTGATGGTGCTGCGTTGGAGTGACGGCAGTTATCTGG
AAGATCAGGATATGTGGCGGATGAGCGGCATTTTCCGTGACGTCTCGTTGCTGCATAAACCGACTACACA
AATCAGCGATTTCCATGTTGCCACTCGCTTTAATGATGATTTCAGCCGCGCTGTACTGGAGGCTGAAGTT
CAGATGTGCGGCGAGTTGCGTGACTACCTACGGGTAACAGTTTCTTTATGGCAGGGTGAAACGCAGGTCG
CCAGCGGCACCGCGCCTTTCGGCGGTGAAATTATCGATGAGCGTGGTGGTTATGCCGATCGCGTCACACT
ACGTCTGAACGTCGAAAACCCGAAACTGTGGAGCGCCGAAATCCCGAATCTCTATCGTGCGGTGGTTGAA
CTGCACACCGCCGACGGCACGCTGATTGAAGCAGAAGCCTGCGATGTCGGTTTCCGCGAGGTGCGGATTG
AAAATGGTCTGCTGCTGCTGAACGGCAAGCCGTTGCTGATTCGAGGCGTTAACCGTCACGAGCATCATCC
TCTGCATGGTCAGGTCATGGATGAGCAGACGATGGTGCAGGATATCCTGCTGATGAAGCAGAACAACTTT
AACGCCGTGCGCTGTTCGCATTATCCGAACCATCCGCTGTGGTACACGCTGTGCGACCGCTACGGCCTGT
ATGTGGTGGATGAAGCCAATATTGAAACCCACGGCATGGTGCCAATGAATCGTCTGACCGATGATCCGCG
CTGGCTACCGGCGATGAGCGAACGCGTAACGCGAATGGTGCAGCGCGATCGTAATCACCCGAGTGTGATC
ATCTGGTCGCTGGGGAATGAATCAGGCCACGGCGCTAATCACGACGCGCTGTATCGCTGGATCAAATCTG
TCGATCCTTCCCGCCCGGTGCAGTATGAAGGCGGCGGAGCCGACACCACGGCCACCGATATTATTTGCCC
GATGTACGCGCGCGTGGATGAAGACCAGCCCTTCCCGGCTGTGCCGAAATGGTCCATCAAAAAATGGCTT
TCGCTACCTGGAGAGACGCGCCCGCTGATCCTTTGCGAATACGCCCACGCGATGGGTAACAGTCTTGGCG
GTTTCGCTAAATACTGGCAGGCGTTTCGTCAGTATCCCCGTTTACAGGGCGGCTTCGTCTGGGACTGGGT
GGATCAGTCGCTGATTAAATATGATGAAAACGGCAACCCGTGGTCGGCTTACGGCGGTGATTTTGGCGAT
ACGCCGAACGATCGCCAGTTCTGTATGAACGGTCTGGTCTTTGCCGACCGCACGCCGCATCCAGCGCTGA
CGGAAGCAAAACACCAGCAGCAGTTTTTCCAGTTCCGTTTATCCGGGCAAACCATCGAAGTGACCAGCGA
ATACCTGTTCCGTCATAGCGATAACGAGCTCCTGCACTGGATGGTGGCGCTGGATGGTAAGCCGCTGGCA
AGCGGTGAAGTGCCTCTGGATGTCGCTCCACAAGGTAAACAGTTGATTGAACTGCCTGAACTACCGCAGC
CGGAGAGCGCCGGGCAACTCTGGCTCACAGTACGCGTAGTGCAACCGAACGCGACCGCATGGTCAGAAGC
CGGGCACATCAGCGCCTGGCAGCAGTGGCGTCTGGCGGAAAACCTCAGTGTGACGCTCCCCGCCGCGTCC
CACGCCATCCCGCATCTGACCACCAGCGAAATGGATTTTTGCATCGAGCTGGGTAATAAGCGTTGGCAAT
TTAACCGCCAGTCAGGCTTTCTTTCACAGATGTGGATTGGCGATAAAAAACAACTGCTGACGCCGCTGCG
CGATCAGTTCACCCGTGCACCGCTGGATAACGACATTGGCGTAAGTGAAGCGACCCGCATTGACCCTAAC
GCCTGGGTCGAACGCTGGAAGGCGGCGGGCCATTACCAGGCCGAAGCAGCGTTGTTGCAGTGCACGGCAG
ATACACTTGCTGATGCGGTGCTGATTACGACCGCTCACGCGTGGCAGCATCAGGGGAAAACCTTATTTAT
CAGCCGGAAAACCTACCGGATTGATGGTAGTGGTCAAATGGCGATTACCGTTGATGTTGAAGTGGCGAGC
GATACACCGCATCCGGCGCGGATTGGCCTGAACTGCCAGCTGGCGCAGGTAGCAGAGCGGGTAAACTGGC
TCGGATTAGGGCCGCAAGAAAACTATCCCGACCGCCTTACTGCCGCCTGTTTTGACCGCTGGGATCTGCC
ATTGTCAGACATGTATACCCCGTACGTCTTCCCGAGCGAAAACGGTCTGCGCTGCGGGACGCGCGAATTG
AATTATGGCCCACACCAGTGGCGCGGCGACTTCCAGTTCAACATCAGCCGCTACAGTCAACAGCAACTGA
TGGAAACCAGCCATCGCCATCTGCTGCACGCGGAAGAAGGCACATGGCTGAATATCGACGGTTTCCATAT
GGGGATTGGTGGCGACGACTCCTGGAGCCCGTCAGTATCGGCGGAATTACAGCTGAGCGCCGGTCGCTAC
CATTACCAGTTGGTCTGGTGTCAAAAATAATAATAACCGGGCAGGCCATGTCTGCCCGTGCTAGCTTCAC
GCTGCCGCAAGCACTCAGGGCGCAAGGGCTGCTAAAGGAAGCGGAACACGTAGAAAGCCAGTCCGCAGAA
ACGGTGCTGACCCCGGATGAATGTCAGCTACTGGGCTATCTGGACAAGGGAAAACGCAAGCGCAAAGAGA
AAGCAGGTAGCTTGCAGTGGGCTTACATGGCGATAGCTAGACTGGGCGGTTTTATGGACAGCAAGCGAAC
CGGAATTGCCAGCTGGGGCGCCCTCTGGTAAGGTTGGGAAGCCCTGCAAAGTAAACTGGATGGCTTTCTT
GCCGCCAAGGATCTGATGGCGCAGGGGATCAAGATCCGCTGATGTCCGGCGGTGCTTTTGCCGTTACGCA
CCACCCCGTCAGTAGCTGAACAGGAGGGACAGCTGATAGAAACAGAAGCCACTGGAGCACCTCAAAAACA
CCATCATACACTAAATCAGTAAGTTGGCAGCATCACCCGACGCACTTTGCGCCGAATAAATACCTGTGAC
GGAAGATCACTTCGCAGAATAAATAAATCCTGGTGTCCCTGTTGATACCGGGAAGCCCTGGGCCAACTTT
TGGCGAAAATGAGACGTTGATCGGCACGTAAGAGGTTCCAACTTTCACCATAATGAAATAAGATCACTAC
CGGGCGTATTTTTTGAGTTATCGAGATTTTCAGGAGCTAAGGAAGCTAAAATGGAGAAAAAAATCACTGG
ATATACCACCGTTGATATATCCCAATGGCATCGTAAAGAACATTTTGAGGCATTTCAGTCAGTTGCTCAA
TGTACCTATAACCAGACCGTTCAGCTGGATATTACGGCCTTTTTAAAGACCGTAAAGAAAAATAAGCACA
AGTTTTATCCGGCCTTTATTCACATTCTTGCCCGCCTGATGAATGCTCATCCGGAATTCCGTATGGCAAT
GAAAGACGGTGAGCTGGTGATATGGGATAGTGTTCACCCTTGTTACACCGTTTTCCATGAGCAAACTGAA
ACGTTTTCATCGCTCTGGAGTGAATACCACGACGATTTCCGGCAGTTTCTACACATATATTCGCAAGATG
TGGCGTGTTACGGTGAAAACCTGGCCTATTTCCCTAAAGGGTTTATTGAGAATATGTTTTTCGTCTCAGC
CAATCCCTGGGTGAGTTTCACCAGTTTTGATTTAAACGTGGCCAATATGGACAACTTCTTCGCCCCCGTT
TTCACCATGGGCAAATATTATACGCAAGGCGACAAGGTGCTGATGCCGCTGGCGATTCAGGTTCATCATG
CCGTCTGTGATGGCTTCCATGTCGGCAGAATGCTTAATGAATTACAACAGTACTGCGATGAGTGGCAGGG
CGGGGCGTAATTTTTTTAAGGCAGTTATTGGTGCCCTTAAACGCCTGGTGCTAGGCCTGGTATGAGTCAG
CAACACCTTCTTCACGAGGCAGACCTCAGCGCTAGCGGAGTGTATACTGGCTTACTATGTTGGCACTGAT
GAGGGTGTCAGTGAAGTGCTTCATGTGGCAGGAGAAAAAAGGCTGCACCGGTGCGTCAGCAGAATATGTG
ATACAGGATATATTCCGCTTCCTCGCTCACTGACTCGCTACGCTCGGTCGTTCGACTGCGGCGAGCGGAA
ATGGCTTACGAACGGGGCGGAGATTTCCTGGAAGATGCCAGGAAGATACTTAACAGGGAAGTGAGAGGGC
CGCGGCAAAGCCGTTTTTCCATAGGCTCCGCCCCCCTGACAAGCATCACGAAATCTGACGCTCAAATCAG
TGGTGGCGAAACCCGACAGGACTATAAAGATACCAGGCGTTTCCCCCTGGCGGCTCCCTCGTGCGCTCTC
CTGTTCCTGCCTTTCGGTTTACCGGTGTCATTCCGCTGTTATGGCCGCGTTTGTCTCATTCCACGCCTGA
CACTCAGTTCCGGGTAGGCAGTTCGCTCCAAGCTGGACTGTATGCACGAACCCCCCGTTCAGTCCGACCG
CTGCGCCTTATCCGGTAACTATCGTCTTGAGTCCAACCCGGAAAGACATGCAAAAGCACCACTGGCAGCA
GCCACTGGTAATTGATTTAGAGGAGTTAGTCTTGAAGTCATGCGCCGGTTAAGGCTAAACTGAAAGGACA
AGTTTTGGTGACTGCGCTCCTCCAAGCCAGTTACCTCGGTTCAAAGAGTTGGTAGCTCAGAGAACCTTCG
AAAAACCGCCCTGCAAGGCGGTTTTTTCGTTTTCAGAGCAAGAGATTACGCGCAGACCAAAACGATCTCA
AGAAGATCATCTTATTAAGGGGTCTGACGCTCAGTGGAACGAAAACTCACGTTAAGGGATTTTGGTCATG
AGATTATCAAAAAGGATCTTCACCTAGATCCTTTTAAATTAAAAATGAAGTTTTAAATCAATCTAAAGTA
TATATGAGTAAACTTGGTCTGACAGTTACCAATGCTTAATCAGTGAGGCACCTATCTCAGCGATCTGTCT
ATTTCGTTCATCCATAGTTGCCTGACTCCCCGTCGTGTAGATAACTACGATACGGGAGGGCTTACCATCT
GGCCCCAGTGCTGCAATGATACCGCGAGACCCACGCTCACCGGCTCCAGATTTATCAGCAATAAACCAGC
CAGCCGGAAGGGCCGAGCGCAGAAGTGGTCCTGCAACTTTATCCGCCTCCATCCAGTCTATTAATTGTTG
CCGGGAAGCTAGAGTAAGTAGTTCGCCAGTTAATAGTTTGCGCAACGTTGTTGCCATTGCCCTGGTATGA
GTCAGCAACACCTTCTTCACGAGGCAGACCTCAGCGCCGGCGGTCGAGTGGCGACGGCGCGGCTTGTCCG
CGCCCTGGTAGATTGCCTGGCCGTAGGCCAGCCATTTTTGAGCGGCCAGCGGCCGCGATAGGCCGACGCG
AAGCGGCGGGGCGTAGGGAGCGCAGCGACCGAAGGGTAGGCGCTTTTTGCAGCTCTTCGGCTGTGCGCTG
GCCAGACAGTTATGCACAGGCCAGGCGGGTTTTAAGAGTTTTAATAAGTTTTAAAGAGTTTTAGGCGGAA
AAATCGCCTTTTTTCTCTTTTATATCAGTCACTTACATGTGTGACCGGTTCCCAATGTACGGCTTTGGGT
TCCCAATGTACGGGTTCCGGTTCCCAATGTACGGCTTTGGGTTCCCAATGTACGTGCTATCCACAGGAAA
GAGACCTTTTCGACCTTTTTCCCCTGCTAGGGCAATTTGCCCTAGCATCTGCTCCGTACATTAGGAACCG
GCGGATGCTTCGCCCTCGATCAGGTTGCGGTAGCGCATGACTAGGATCGGGCCAGCCTGCCCCGCCTCCT
CCTTCAAATCGTACTCCGGCAGGTCATTTGACCCGATCAGCTTGCGCACGGTGAAACAGAACTTCTTGAA
CTCTCCGGCGCTGCCACTGCGTTCGTAGATCGTCTTGAACAACCATCTGGCTTCTGCCTTGCCTGCGGCG
CGGCGTGCCAGGCGGTAGAGAAAACGGCCGATGCCGGGATCGATCAAAAAGTAATCGGGGTGAACCGTCA
GCACGTCCGGGTTCTTGCCTTCTGTGATCTCGCGGTACATCCAATCAGCTAGCTCGATCTCGATGTACTC
CGGCCGCCCGGTTTCGCTCTTTACGATCTTGTAGCGGCTAATCAAGGCTTCACCCTCGGATACCGTCACC
AGGCGGCCGTTCTTGGCCTTCTTCGTACGCTGCATGGCAACGTGCGTGGTGTTTAACCGAATGCAGGTTT
CTACCAGGTCGTCTTTCTGCTTTCCGCCATCGGCTCGCCGGCAGAACTTGAGTACGTCCGCAACGTGTGG
ACGGAACACGCGGCCGGGCTTGTCTCCCTTCCCTTCCCGGTATCGGTTCATGGATTCGGTTAGATGGGAA
ACCGCCATCAGTACCAGGTCGTAATCCCACACACTGGCCATGCCGGCCGGCCCTGCGGAAACCTCTACGT
GCCCGTCTGGAAGCTCGTAGCGGATCACCTCGCCAGCTCGTCGGTCACGCTTCGACAGACGGAAAACGGC
CACGTCCATGATGCTGCGACTATCGCGGGTGCCCACGTCATAGAGCATCGGAACGAAAAAATCTGGTTGC
TCGTCGCCCTTGGGCGGCTTCCTAATCGACGGCGCACCGGCTGCCGGCGGTTGCCGGGATTCTTTGCGGA
TTCGATCAGCGGCCGCTTGCCACGATTCACCGGGGCGTGCTTCTGCCTCGATGCGTTGCCGCTGGGCGGC
CTGCGCGGCCTTCAACTTCTCCACCAGGTCATCACCCAGCGCCGCGCCGATTTGTACCGGGCCGGATGGT
TTGCGACCGCTCACGCCGATTCCTCGGGCTTGGGGGTTCCAGTGCCATTGCAGGGCCGGCAGACAACCCA
GCCGCTTACGCCTGGCCAACCGCCCGTTCCTCCACACATGGGGCATTCCACGGCGTCGGTGCCTGGTTGT
TCTTGATTTTCCATGCCGCCTCCTTTAGCCGCTAAAATTCATCTACTCATTTATTCATTTGCTCATTTAC
TCTGGTAGCTGCGCGATGTATTCAGATAGCAGCTCGGTAATGGTCTTGCCTTGGCGTACCGCGTACATCT
TCAGCTTGGTGTGATCCTCCGCCGGCAACTGAAAGTTGACCCGCTTCATGGCTGGCGTGTCTGCCAGGCT
GGCCAACGTTGCAGCCTTGCTGCTGCGTGCGCTCGGACGGCCGGCACTTAGCGTGTTTGTGCTTTTGCTC
ATTTTCTCTTTACCTCATTAACTCAAATGAGTTTTGATTTAATTTCAGCGGCCAGCGCCTGGACCTCGCG
GGCAGCGTCGCCCTCGGGTTCTGATTCAAGAACGGTTGTGCCGGCGGCGGCAGTGCCTGGGTAGCTCACG
CGCTGCGTGATACGGGACTCAAGAATGGGCAGCTCGTACCCGGCCAGCGCCTCGGCAACCTCACCGCCGA
TGCGCGTGCCTTTGATCGCCCGCGACACGACAAAGGCCGCTTGTAGCCTTCCATCCGTGACCTCAATGCG
CTGCTTAACCAGCTCCACCAGGTCGGCGGTGGCCCATATGTCGTAAGGGCTTGGCTGCACCGGAATCAGC
ACGAAGTCGGCTGCCTTGATCGCGGACACAGCCAAGTCCGCCGCCTGGGGCGCTCCGTCGATCACTACGA
AGTCGCGCCGGCCGATGGCCTTCACGTCGCGGTCAATCGTCGGGCGGTCGATGCCGACAACGGTTAGCGG
TTGATCTTCCCGCACGGCCGCCCAATCGCGGGCACTGCCCTGGGGATCGGAATCGACTAACAGAACATCG
GCCCCGGCGAGTTGCAGGGCGCGGGCTAGATGGGTTGCGATGGTCGTCTTGCCTGACCCGCCTTTCTGGT
TAAGTACAGCGATAACCTTCATGCGTTCCCCTTGCGTATTTGTTTATTTACTCATCGCATCATATACGCA
GCGACCGCATGACGCAAGCTGTTTTACTCAAATACACATCACCTTTTTAGACGGCGGCGCTCGGTTTCTT
CAGCGGCCAAGCTGGCCGGCCAGGCCGCCAGCTTGGCATCAGACAAACCGGCCAGGATTTCATGCAGCCG
CACGGTTGAGACGTGCGCGGGCGGCTCGAACACGTACCCGGCCGCGATCATCTCCGCCTCGATCTCTTCG
GTAATGAAAAACGGTTCGTCCTGGCCGTCCTGGTGCGGTTTCATGCTTGTTCCTCTTGGCGTTCATTCTC
GGCGGCCGCCAGGGCGTCGGCCTCGGTCAATGCGTCCTCACGGAAGGCACCGCGCCGCCTGGCCTCGGTG
GGCGTCACTTCCTCGCTGCGCTCAAGTGCGCGGTACAGGGTCGAGCGATGCACGCCAAGCAGTGCAGCCG
CCTCTTTCACGGTGCGGCCTTCCTGGTCGATCAGCTCGCGGGCGTGCGCGATCTGTGCCGGGGTGAGGGT
AGGGCGGGGGCCAAACTTCACGCCTCGGGCCTTGGCGGCCTCGCGCCCGCTCCGGGTGCGGTCGATGATT
AGGGAACGCTCGAACTCGGCAATGCCGGCGAACACGGTCAACACCATGCGGCCGGCCGGCGTGGTGGTGT
CGGCCCACGGCTCTGCCAGGCTACGCAGGCCCGCGCCGGCCTCCTGGATGCGCTCGGCAATGTCCAGTAG
GTCGCGGGTGCTGCGGGCCAGGCGGTCTAGCCTGGTCACTGTCACAACGTCGCCAGGGCGTAGGTGGTCA
AGCATCCTGGCCAGCTCCGGGCGGTCGCGCCTGGTGCCGGTGATCTTCTCGGAAAACAGCTTGGTGCAGC
CGGCCGCGTGCAGTTCGGCCCGTTGGTTGGTCAAGTCCTGGTCGTCGGTGCTGACGCGGGCATAGCCCAG
CAGGCCAGCGGCGGCGCTCTTGTTCATGGCGTAATGTCTCCGGTTCTAGTCGCAAGTATTCTACTTTATG
CGACTAAAACACGCGACAAGAAAACGCCAGGAAAAGGGCAGGGCGGCAGCCTGTCGCGTAACTTAGGACT
TGTGCGACATGTCGTTTTCAGAAGACGGCTGCACTGAACGTCAGAAGCCGACTGCACTATAGCAGCGGAG
GGGTTGGATCTTCCCCGAAAAGTGCCACCTGAC
Features (pLannotate 1.2.2; 13 found; start..end, strand, type, name):
    246..3320    +  CDS            lacZ: β-galactosidase; lacZ
   3263..3676    +  CDS            tnpA (fragment): TN5P_ECOLX - Also known as tnp. Experimental evidence at protein level: Swiss-Prot protein existence level 1. Mediates transposition of transposon Tn5 by a 'cut and paste' mechanism. First, the monomeric transposase binds the 19 bp inverted DNA repeats flanking the transposon. Then, dimerization of the DNA- bound transposase creates a synaptic DNA complex. After nicking of the first DNA strand, excision of the transposon proceeds through a series of intermediates. The transposase then mediates the insertion of the transposon at a new site by strand transfer. The activity of the wild- type tran
   3677..3817    -  mobile_element IS1 (fragment): prokaryotic transposable element IS1
   3938..4040    +  promoter       cat promoter: promoter of the E. coli cat gene encoding chloramphenicol acetyltransferase
   4041..4700    +  CDS            CmR: chloramphenicol acetyltransferase; cat; confers resistance to chloramphenicol
   4788..4814    +  misc_feature   bom (fragment): basis of mobility region from pBR322
   4913..4968    -  rep_origin     RSF ori (fragment): Plasmids containing the RSF 1030 origin of replication can be propagated in E. coli cells that contain additional plasmids with compatible origins.
   5056..5601    -  rep_origin     p15A ori: Plasmids containing the medium-copy-number p15A origin of replication can be propagated in E. coli cells that contain a second plasmid with the ColE1 origin.
   5767..6080    -  CDS            bla(M) (fragment): β-lactamase lacking the signal sequence; bla(M); allows cytosolic expression of β-lactamase
   6311..6505    -  rep_origin     pVS1 oriV: origin of replication for the Pseudomonas plasmid pVS1 (Heeb et al., 2000)
   6571..7644    -  CDS            pVS1 RepA: replication protein from the Pseudomonas plasmid pVS1 (Heeb et al., 2000)
   8073..8702    -  CDS            pVS1 StaA: stability protein from the Pseudomonas plasmid pVS1 (Heeb et al., 2000)
   9262..9663    -  CDS            Y4CG_SINFN (fragment): Protein inferred from homology: Swiss-Prot protein existence level 3. From Sinorhizobium fredii (strain NBRC 101917 / NGR234).
