[The description below was written by a language model from this plasmid's Addgene catalogue record and pLannotate feature annotations shown in this document.]
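Description:
pAK501 is an empty-backbone, broad-host-range promoter-probe plasmid derived from pME6010, built for measuring promoter activity through transcriptional fusions to lacZ. According to the record, the backbone was modified by inserting a transcriptional terminator, a multiple cloning site, lacZ and the cat gene. The annotated sequence (about 9.9 kb) shows the β-galactosidase coding sequence near the start of the record with no annotated promoter in front of it, consistent with a design in which a candidate promoter fragment is cloned into the upstream MCS. The terminator presumably insulates the reporter from read-through transcription, although neither the terminator nor the MCS was picked up by the automated annotation. β-Galactosidase activity then serves as the readout of promoter strength.

Selection is by chloramphenicol, provided by chloramphenicol acetyltransferase expressed from its own cat promoter. Replication relies on two systems. A p15A origin supports medium-copy maintenance in E. coli, where the plasmid is propagated for cloning. The pVS1 module from a Pseudomonas plasmid, comprising oriV, the RepA replication protein and the StaA stability protein, allows stable maintenance in other Gram-negative bacteria. Several short annotated fragments appear to be remnants carried along with the source DNA rather than functional parts. These include pieces of Tn5 transposase, IS1, bom, an RSF origin, a truncated β-lactamase and a Sinorhizobium-like open reading frame.

The associated publication concerns gene expression tools for sphingomonads and other Alphaproteobacteria, suggesting the plasmid's use for reporter assays of promoter activity and regulation in those organisms.
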