Addgene plasmid #48107: pAK501
Purpose: (Empty Backbone) lacZ promoter-probe plasmid with pVS1 origin of replication and chloramphenicol resistance
Depositing lab: Julia Vorholt. Depositing organization: ETH Zurich (Swiss Federal Institute of Technology). Publication: Cumate-inducible gene expression system for sphingomonads and other Alphaproteobacteria. Kaczmarczyk A, Vorholt JA, Francez-Charlot A. Appl Environ Microbiol. 2013 Nov;79(21):6795-802. doi: 10.1128/AEM.02296-13. Epub 2013 Aug 30. PubMed 23995928.
Backbone
  Vector backbone: pME6010
  Backbone manufacturer: Dieter Haas
  Backbone size (bp): 8270
  Modifications to backbone: Insertion of transcriptional terminator, MCS, lacZ and cat
  Vector type: Bacterial Expression
Growth in bacteria
  Bacterial resistance: Chloramphenicol, 25 μg/mL
  Growth temperature: 37°C
  Growth strain: Top10
  Copy number: Unknown
Terms and licenses: Academic/Nonprofit Terms; Industry Terms: Not Available to Industry
How to cite: pAK501 was a gift from Julia Vorholt (Addgene plasmid # 48107 ; http://n2t.net/addgene:48107 ; RRID:Addgene_48107)
