>Addgene plasmid #48107 | pAK501 | addgene partial sequence | sequence record 75272 | psc101-For 5'-GATCAGATCATGATCCCCTGCGCCATCAGATCC-3'
AAGCCATCCAGTTTACTTTGCAGGGCTTCCCAACCTTACCAGAGGGCGCCCCAGCTGGCAATTCCGGTTC
GCTTGCTGTCCATAAAACCGCCCAGTCTAGCTATCGCCATGTAAGCCCACTGCAAGCTACCTGCTTTCTC
TTTGCGCTTGCGTTTTCCCTTGTCCAGATAGCCCAGTAGCTGACATTCATCCGGGGTCAGCACCGTTTCT
GCGGACTGGCTTTCTACGTGTTCCGCTTCCTTTAGCAGCCCTTGCGCCCTGAGTGCTTGCGGCAGCGTGA
AGCTAGCACGGGCAGACATGGCCTGCCCGGTTATTATTATTTTTGACACCAGACCAACTGGTAATGGTAG
CGACCGGCGCTCAGCTGTAATTCCGCCGATACTGACGGGCTCCAGGAGTCGTCGCCACCAATCCCCATAT
GGAAACCGTCGATATTCAGCCATGTGCCTTCTTCCGCGTGCAGCAGATGGCGATGGCTGGTTTCCATCAG
TTGCTGTTGACTGTAGCGGCTGATGTTGAACTGGAAGTCGCCGCGCCACTGGTGTGGGCCATAATTCAAT
TCGCGCGTCCCGCAGCGCAGACCGTTTTCGCTCGGGAAGACGTACGGGGTATACATGTCTGACAATGGCA
GATCCCAGCGGTCAAAACAGGCGGCAGTAAGGCGGTCGGGATAGTTTTCTTGCGGCCCTAATCCGAGCCA
GTTTACCCGCTCTGCTACCTGCGCCAGCTGGCAGTTCAGGCCAATCCGCGCCGGATGCGGTGTATCGCTC
GCCACTTCAACATCAACGGTAATCGCCATTTGACCACTACCATCAATCCGGTAGGTTTTCCGGCTGATAA
ATAAGGTTTTCCCCTGATGCTGCCACGCGTGAGCGGTCGTAATCAGCACCGCATCAGCAAGTGTATCTGC
CGTGCACTGCAACAACGCTGCTTCGGCCTGGTAATGGCC
