>Addgene plasmid #48107 | pAK501 | addgene partial sequence | sequence record 75822 | LacZ-R 5'-GACAGTATCGGCCTCAGGAA-3'
TTTCCGGCACCGCTTCTGGTGCCGGAAACCAGGCAAAGCGCCATTCGCCATTCAGGCTGCGCAACTGTTG
GGAAGGGCGATCGGTGCGGGCCTCTTCGCTATTACGCCAGCTGGCGAAAGGGGGATGTGCTGCAAGGCGA
TTAAGTTGGGTAACGCCAGGGTTTTCCCAGTCACGACGTTGTAAAACGACGGCCAGTGAATCCGTAATCA
TGGTCATAGCTGTTTCCTGTGGGTACCGGGATCCGGCCCTCTAGAAAAAGCTTGCCGCCAGTGTGCTGGG
ATTCGCCCTTCCCGCAAACAAAAAGGCCGGGG
